Addgene plasmid #140883: EGFP-Rab40b in pCSDEST2
Purpose: Expression of zebrafish GFP-tagged Rab40b in mammalian cells.
Depositing lab: Rob Parton. Depositing organization: University of Queensland, Institute for Molecular Bioscience. Publication: In vivo cell biological screening identifies an endocytic capture mechanism for T-tubule formation. Hall TE, Martel N, Ariotti N, Xiong Z, Lo HP, Ferguson C, Rae J, Lim YW, Parton RG. Nat Commun. 2020 Jul 24;11(1):3711. doi: 10.1038/s41467-020-17486-w. PubMed 32709891.
Backbone
  Vector backbone: pCSDEST2 (Addgene 22424)
  Vector type: Mammalian Expression
Growth in bacteria
  Bacterial resistance: Ampicillin, 100 μg/mL
  Growth temperature: 37°C
  Growth strain: DH5alpha
  Copy number: High Copy
Gene/Insert
  Gene/Insert name: Rab40b
  Species: D. rerio (zebrafish)
  Entrez Gene: rab40b (a.k.a. zgc:92926)
  Tag / fusion protein: EGFP (N terminal on insert)
Terms and licenses: Academic/Nonprofit Terms; Industry Terms: Not Available to Industry
How to cite: EGFP-Rab40b in pCSDEST2 was a gift from Rob Parton (Addgene plasmid # 140883 ; http://n2t.net/addgene:140883 ; RRID:Addgene_140883)
