[The description below was written by a language model from this plasmid's Addgene catalogue record and pLannotate feature annotations shown in this document.]
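Description:
EGFP-Rab40b in pCSDEST2 is a 5,752-nt mammalian expression plasmid built in the pCSDEST2 Gateway destination backbone, a member of the pCS2-style vector family. It is maintained in E. coli as a high-copy plasmid through a ColE1/pUC-type origin and selected with ampicillin via the β-lactamase gene and its own promoter. An f1 phage origin and remnants of the lac region (lacZα and lacI fragments, lac promoter and operator, CAP site) are backbone carry-overs with no role in the payload.

The expression cassette is driven by the simian cytomegalovirus IE94 enhancer/promoter, a strong constitutive element active in vertebrate cells, and is terminated by an SV40 polyadenylation signal. Between them, the coding region was assembled by multisite Gateway recombination. An attB1 site precedes EGFP, an attB2 site links EGFP to the Rab40b open reading frame, and an attB3 site follows the insert. This places EGFP at the N terminus of Rab40b, leaving the GTPase's C terminus free. The catalogue identifies the insert as zebrafish rab40b. The automated annotation labels it by similarity to the human RAB40B protein, a Rab GTPase described as a possible substrate-recognition component of an Elongin-Cullin-SOCS-box ubiquitin ligase complex. An SP6 promoter lies just upstream of the fusion, which in vectors of this type allows in vitro synthesis of sense mRNA, while T7 (partial) and T3 promoters lie downstream in the opposite orientation.

The stated purpose is expression of GFP-tagged zebrafish Rab40b in mammalian cells, allowing its subcellular localisation to be followed by fluorescence. The plasmid was deposited with a study that used in vivo cell biological screening to examine T-tubule formation.
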