Features (pLannotate 1.2.2; 19 found; start..end, strand, type, name):
     34..1011    +  promoter       CMV IE94 promoter: enhancer/promoter region of simian cytomegalovirus major immediate early transcription unit IE94
   1046..1064    +  promoter       SP6 promoter: promoter for bacteriophage SP6 RNA polymerase
   1119..1143    +  protein_bind   attB1: mutant version of attB; recombination site for the Gateway® BP reaction BP Clonase™
   1150..1866    +  CDS            EGFP: EGFP is a basic (constitutively fluorescent) green fluorescent protein published in 1996, derived from Aequorea victoria. It is reported to be a rapidly-maturing weak dimer with moderate acid sensitivity.
   1868..1892    -  protein_bind   attB2: mutant version of attB; recombination site for the Gateway® BP reaction BP Clonase™
   1915..2751    +  CDS            RAB40B: RB40B_HUMAN - Also known as SEC4L. Experimental evidence at protein level: Swiss-Prot protein existence level 1. May be a substrate-recognition component of a SCF-like ECS (Elongin-Cullin-SOCS-box protein) E3 ubiquitin ligase complex which mediates the ubiquitination and subsequent proteasomal degradation of target proteins. From Homo sapiens (Human).
   2755..2775    -  protein_bind   attB3: mutant version of attB; core recombination site for the Gateway® BP reaction BP Clonase™
   2793..2810    -  promoter       T7 promoter (fragment): promoter for bacteriophage T7 RNA polymerase
   2815..2949    -  polyA_signal   SV40 poly(A) signal: SV40 polyadenylation signal
   3062..3080    -  promoter       T3 promoter: promoter for bacteriophage T3 RNA polymerase
   3125..3141    -  protein_bind   lac operator: The lac repressor binds to the lac operator to inhibit transcription in E. coli. This inhibition can be relieved by adding lactose or isopropyl-β-D-thiogalactopyranoside (IPTG). lac repressor encoded by lacI
   3149..3179    -  promoter       lac promoter: promoter for the E. coli lac operon
   3194..3215    -  protein_bind   CAP binding site: CAP binding activates transcription in the presence of cAMP. E. coli catabolite activator protein
   3228..3320    -  CDS            lacI (fragment): lac repressor; lacI; The lac repressor binds to the lac operator to inhibit transcription in E. coli. This inhibition can be relieved by adding lactose or isopropyl-β-D-thiogalactopyranoside (IPTG).
   3503..4091    -  rep_origin     ori: high-copy-number ColE1/pMB1/pBR322/pUC origin of replication
   4262..5122    -  CDS            AmpR: β-lactamase; bla; confers resistance to ampicillin, carbenicillin, and related antibiotics
   5123..5227    -  promoter       AmpR promoter: bla
   5280..5708    -  rep_origin     f1 ori (sequence partly withheld): f1 bacteriophage origin of replication; arrow indicates direction of (+) strand synthesis
   5713..27      -  CDS            lacZα (fragment) (across the origin): LacZα fragment of β-galactosidase; lacZ fragment
>Addgene plasmid #140883 | EGFP-Rab40b in pCSDEST2 | addgene full sequence | sequence record 325132 | Addgene NGS Result
GTGCGGGCCTCTTCGCTATTACGCCAGTCGACCGCCAATTCAATATGGCGTATATGGACTCATGCCAATT
CAATATGGTGGATCTGGACCTGTGCCAATTCAATATGGCGTATATGGACTCGTGCCAATTCAATATGGTG
GATCTGGACCCCAGCCAATTCAATATGGCGGACTTGGCACCATGCCAATTCAATATGGCGGACCTGGCAC
TGTGCCAACTGGGGAGGGGTCTACTTGGCACGGTGCCAAGTTTGAGGAGGGGTCTTGGCCCTGTGCCAAG
TCCGCCATATTGAATTGGCATGGTGCCAATAATGGCGGCCATATTGGCTATATGCCAGGATCAATATATA
GGCAATATCCAATATGGCCCTATGCCAATATGGCTATTGGCCAGGTTCAATACTATGTATTGGCCCTATG
CCATATAGTATTCCATATATGGGTTTTCCTATTGACGTAGATAGCCCCTCCCAATGGGCGGTCCCATATA
CCATATATGGGGCTTCCTAATACCGCCCATAGCCACTCCCCCATTGACGTCAATGGTCTCTATATATGGT
CTTTCCTATTGACGTCATATGGGCGGTCCTATTGACGTATATGGCGCCTCCCCCATTGACGTCAATTACG
GTAAATGGCCCGCCTGGCTCAATGCCCATTGACGTCAATAGGACCACCCACCATTGACGTCAATGGGATG
GCTCATTGCCCATTCATATCCGTTCTCACGCCCCCTATTGACGTCAATGACGGTAAATGGCCCACTTGGC
AGTACATCAATATCTATTAATAGTAACTTGGCAAGTACATTACTATTGGAAGTACGCCAGGGTACATTGG
CAGTACTCCCATTGACGTCAATGGCGGTAAATGGCCCGCGATGGCTGCCAAGTACATCCCCATTGACGTC
AATGGGGAGGGGCAATGACGCAAATGGGCGTTCCATTGACGTAAATGGGCGGTAGGCGTGCCTAATGGGA
GGTCTATATAAGCAATGCTCGTTTAGGGAACCGCCATTCTGCCTGGGGACGTCGGAGCAAGCTTGATTTA
GGTGACACTATAGAATACAAGCTACTTGTTCTTTTTGCAGGATCCCATCGATTCGAATTCAAGGATCAAC
AAGTTTGTACAAAAAAGCAGGCTGCCACCATGGTGAGCAAGGGCGAGGAGCTGTTCACCGGGGTGGTGCC
CATCCTGGTCGAGCTGGACGGCGACGTAAACGGCCACAAGTTCAGCGTGTCCGGCGAGGGCGAGGGCGAT
GCCACCTACGGCAAGCTGACCCTGAAGTTCATCTGCACCACCGGCAAGCTGCCCGTGCCCTGGCCCACCC
TCGTGACCACCCTGACCTACGGCGTGCAGTGCTTCAGCCGCTACCCCGACCACATGAAGCAGCACGACTT
CTTCAAGTCCGCCATGCCCGAAGGCTACGTCCAGGAGCGCACCATCTTCTTCAAGGACGACGGCAACTAC
AAGACCCGCGCCGAGGTGAAGTTCGAGGGCGACACCCTGGTGAACCGCATCGAGCTGAAGGGCATCGACT
TCAAGGAGGACGGCAACATCCTGGGGCACAAGCTGGAGTACAACTACAACAGCCACAACGTCTATATCAT
GGCCGACAAGCAGAAGAACGGCATCAAGGTGAACTTCAAGATCCGCCACAACATCGAGGACGGCAGCGTG
CAGCTCGCCGACCACTACCAGCAGAACACCCCCATCGGCGACGGCCCCGTGCTGCTGCCCGACAACCACT
ACCTGAGCACCCAGTCCGCCCTGAGCAAAGACCCCAACGAGAAGCGCGATCACATGGTCCTGCTGGAGTT
CGTGACCGCCGCCGGGATCACTCTCGGCATGGACGAGCTGTACAAGCACCCAGCTTTCTTGTACAAAGTG
GTGGGTCATCGGGCTGATGTGAAGATGAACCACAGGAGCAGCCCAGCAAAAGCTTATGATTTTCTTCTGA
AATTCCTACTGGTTGGAGACAGTGATGTGGGGAAAGGGGAAATACTGGCCAGTCTTCAGGATGGGTCCAG
TGAGTCACCCTATGGATACAACATGGGAATCGACTACAAGACTACTACCATTCTCCTGGATGGACGCAGG
GTTAAGCTTCAACTGTGGGACACCTCAGGACAAGGCAGATTCTGTACCATATTCCGCTCCTATTCCAGAG
GAGCACAGGGAGTCATCCTTGTTTATGACATCACAAACCGGTGGTCTTTCGACGGCATCGACAGATGGAT
TAAAGAGATTGATGAGCATGCACCAGGTGTCCCCAAGATCCTGGTGGGCAACAGGCTTCATCTGGCCTAT
AAGCGTCAGGTGACCACCGAACATGCGCAGGCCTTTGCAGAGCGATTGGGCGTCACGTTTTTTGAGGTCA
GCCCTCTCTGTAACTTCAACATCACCGAGTCCTTCACTGAACTGGCCCGCATTGTGCTCATGAGGCACGG
CATGGAGCGACTCTGGAGACCCAATAAAGTGTTGAGTCTGCAGGACCTGTGCTGCCGTTCTATCGTTTCC
TGCACTCCAGTGCATCTCGTGGACAAACTTCCCCTTCCTGTTGCCTTAAAGAGTCATCTGAAGTCCTTTT
CCATGGCTAACGGCCTGGTCAACACCAGGATGATGCACGGCCGTTCCTATTCGGTCATACCTAGCAGTGC
TAAAAAACGGAACGGAACCAAAAAATCCAAAATCATCTATCCTCCACTGAGCCCATCCCAGCACTGCGCA
CGGACAAGCTGCAAGATTTCATAGCAACTTTATTATACATAGTTGCACTCGAGCCTCTAGAACTATAGTG
AGTCGTATTACGTAGATCCAGACATGATAAGATACATTGATGAGTTTGGACAAACCACAACTAGAATGCA
GTGAAAAAAATGCTTTATTTGTGAAATTTGTGATGCTATTGCTTTATTTGTAACCATTATAAGCTGCAAT
AAACAAGTTAACAACAACAATTGCATTCATTTTATGTTTCAGGTTCAGGGGGAGGTGTGGGAGGTTTTTT
AATTCGCGGCCGCGGCGCCAATGCATTGGGCCCGGTACCCAGCTTTTGTTCCCTTTAGTGAGGGTTAATT
GCGCGCTTGGCGTAATCATGGTCATAGCTGTTTCCTGTGTGAAATTGTTATCCGCTCACAATTCCACACA
ACATACGAGCCGGGAGCATAAAGTGTAAAGCCTGGGGTGCCTAATGAGTGAGCTAACTCACATTAATTGC
GTTGCGCTCACTGCCCGCTTTCCAGTCGGGAAACCTGTCGTGCCAGCTGCATTAATGAATCGGCCAACGC
GCGGGGAGAGGCGGTTTGCGTATTGGGCGCTCTTCCGCTTCCTCGCTCACTGACTCGCTGCGCTCGGTCG
TTCGGCTGCGGCGAGCGGTATCAGCTCACTCAAAGGCGGTAATACGGTTATCCACAGAATCAGGGGATAA
CGCAGGAAAGAACATGTGAGCAAAAGGCCAGCAAAAGGCCAGGAACCGTAAAAAGGCCGCGTTGCTGGCG
TTTTTCCATAGGCTCCGCCCCCCTGACGAGCATCACAAAAATCGACGCTCAAGTCAGAGGTGGCGAAACC
CGACAGGACTATAAAGATACCAGGCGTTTCCCCCTGGAAGCTCCCTCGTGCGCTCTCCTGTTCCGACCCT
GCCGCTTACCGGATACCTGTCCGCCTTTCTCCCTTCGGGAAGCGTGGCGCTTTCTCATAGCTCACGCTGT
AGGTATCTCAGTTCGGTGTAGGTCGTTCGCTCCAAGCTGGGCTGTGTGCACGAACCCCCCGTTCAGCCCG
ACCGCTGCGCCTTATCCGGTAACTATCGTCTTGAGTCCAACCCGGTAAGACACGACTTATCGCCACTGGC
AGCAGCCACTGGTAACAGGATTAGCAGAGCGAGGTATGTAGGCGGTGCTACAGAGTTCTTGAAGTGGTGG
CCTAACTACGGCTACACTAGAAGAACAGTATTTGGTATCTGCGCTCTGCTGAAGCCAGTTACCTTCGGAA
AAAGAGTTGGTAGCTCTTGATCCGGCAAACAAACCACCGCTGGTAGCGGTGGTTTTTTTGTTTGCAAGCA
GCAGATTACGCGCAGAAAAAAAGGATCTCAAGAAGATCCTTTGATCTTTTCTACGGGGTCTGACGCTCAG
TGGAACGAAAACTCACGTTAAGGGATTTTGGTCATGAGATTATCAAAAAGGATCTTCACCTAGATCCTTT
TAAATTAAAAATGAAGTTTTAAATCAATCTAAAGTATATATGAGTAAACTTGGTCTGACAGTTACCAATG
CTTAATCAGTGAGGCACCTATCTCAGCGATCTGTCTATTTCGTTCATCCATAGTTGCCTGACTCCCCGTC
GTGTAGATAACTACGATACGGGAGGGCTTACCATCTGGCCCCAGTGCTGCAATGATACCGCGAGACCCAC
GCTCACCGGCTCCAGATTTATCAGCAATAAACCAGCCAGCCGGAAGGGCCGAGCGCAGAAGTGGTCCTGC
AACTTTATCCGCCTCCATCCAGTCTATTAATTGTTGCCGGGAAGCTAGAGTAAGTAGTTCGCCAGTTAAT
AGTTTGCGCAACGTTGTTGCCATTGCTACAGGCATCGTGGTGTCACGCTCGTCGTTTGGTATGGCTTCAT
TCAGCTCCGGTTCCCAACGATCAAGGCGAGTTACATGATCCCCCATGTTGTGCAAAAAAGCGGTTAGCTC
CTTCGGTCCTCCGATCGTTGTCAGAAGTAAGTTGGCCGCAGTGTTATCACTCATGGTTATGGCAGCACTG
CATAATTCTCTTACTGTCATGCCATCCGTAAGATGCTTTTCTGTGACTGGTGAGTACTCAACCAAGTCAT
TCTGAGAATAGTGTATGCGGCGACCGAGTTGCTCTTGCCCGGCGTCAATACGGGATAATACCGCGCCACA
TAGCAGAACTTTAAAAGTGCTCATCATTGGAAAACGTTCTTCGGGGCGAAAACTCTCAAGGATCTTACCG
CTGTTGAGATCCAGTTCGATGTAACCCACTCGTGCACCCAACTGATCTTCAGCATCTTTTACTTTCACCA
GCGTTTCTGGGTGAGCAAAAACAGGAAGGCAAAATGCCGCAAAAAAGGGAATAAGGGCGACACGGAAATG
TTGAATACTCATACTCTTCCTTTTTCAATATTATTGAAGCATTTATCAGGGTTATTGTCTCATGAGCGGA
TACATATTTGAATGTATTTAGAAAAATAAACAAATAGGGGTTCCGCGCACATTTCCCCGAAAAGTGCCAC
CTAAATTGTAAGCGTTAATATTTTGTTAAAATTCGCGTTAAATTTTTGTTAAATCAGCTCATTTTTTAAC
CAATAGGCCGAAATCGGCAAAATCCCTTATAAATCAAAAGAATAGACCGAGATAGGGT
[37 nt withheld, positions 5379-5415]
AAAGAACGTGGACTCCAACGTCAAAGG
[49 nt withheld, positions 5443-5491]
T
[91 nt withheld, positions 5493-5583]
G
[124 nt withheld, positions 5585-5708]
CCCATTCGCCATTCAGGCTGCGCAACTGTTGGGAAGGGCGATCG
